>Addgene plasmid #222531 | pPB-cT3G-cERP2-DMRTB1 | addgene full sequence | sequence record 442524 | Addgene NGS Result
CGGGCAAGAGCAACTCGGTCGCCGCATACACTATTCTCAGAATGACTTGGTTGAGTACTCACCAGTCACA
GAAAAGCATCTTACGGATGGCATGACAGTAAGAGAATTATGCAGTGCTGCCATAACCATGAGTGATAACA
CTGCGGCCAACTTACTTCTGACAACGATCGGAGGACCGAAGGAGCTAACCGCTTTTTTGCACAACATGGG
GGATCATGTAACTCGCCTTGATCGTTGGGAACCGGAGCTGAATGAAGCCATACCAAACGACGAGCGTGAC
ACCACGATGCCTGTAGCAATGGCAACAACGTTGCGCAAACTATTAACTGGCGAACTACTTACTCTAGCTT
CCCGGCAACAATTAATAGACTGGATGGAGGCGGATAAAGTTGCAGGACCACTTCTGCGCTCGGCCCTTCC
GGCTGGCTGGTTTATTGCTGATAAATCTGGAGCCGGTGAGCGTGGTTCACGCGGTATCATTGCAGCACTG
GGGCCAGATGGTAAGCCCTCCCGTATCGTAGTTATCTACACGACGGGGAGTCAGGCAACTATGGATGAAC
GAAATAGACAGATCGCTGAGATAGGTGCCTCACTGATTAAGCATTGGTAACTGTCAGACCAAGTTTACTC
ATATATACTTTAGATTGATTTAAAACTTCATTTTTAATTTAAAAGGATCTAGGTGAAGATCCTTTTTGAT
AATCTCATGACCAAAATCCCTTAACGTGAGTTTTCGTTCCACTGAGCGTCAGACCCCGTAGAAAAGATCA
AAGGATCTTCTTGAGATCCTTTTTTTCTGCGCGTAATCTGCTGCTTGCAAACAAAAAAACCACCGCTACC
AGCGGTGGTTTGTTTGCCGGATCAAGAGCTACCAACTCTTTTTCCGAAGGTAACTGGCTTCAGCAGAGCG
CAGATACCAAATACTGTTCTTCTAGTGTAGCCGTAGTTAGGCCACCACTTCAAGAACTCTGTAGCACCGC
CTACATACCTCGCTCTGCTAATCCTGTTACCAGTGGCTGCTGCCAGTGGCGATAAGTCGTGTCTTACCGG
GTTGGACTCAAGACGATAGTTACCGGATAAGGCGCAGCGGTCGGGCTGAACGGGGGGTTCGTGCACACAG
CCCAGCTTGGAGCGAACGACCTACACCGAACTGAGATACCTACAGCGTGAGCTATGAGAAAGCGCCACGC
TTCCCGAAGGGAGAAAGGCGGACAGGTATCCGGTAAGCGGCAGGGTCGGAACAGGAGAGCGCACGAGGGA
GCTTCCAGGGGGAAACGCCTGGTATCTTTATAGTCCTGTCGGGTTTCGCCACCTCTGACTTGAGCGTCGA
TTTTTGTGATGCTCGTCAGGGGGGCGGAGCCTATGGAAAAACGCCAGCAACGCGGCCTTTTTACGGTTCC
TGGCCTTTTGCTGGCCTTTTGCTCACATGTTCTTTCCTGCGTTATCCCCTGATTCTGTGGATAACCGTAT
TACCGCCTTTGAGTGAGCTGATACCGCTCGCCGCAGCCGAACGACCGAGCGCAGCGAGTCAGTGAGCGAG
GAAGCGGATGAGCGCCCAATACGCAAACCGCCTCTCACCGCGCGTTGGCCGATTCATTAATGCAGCTGGC
ACGACAGGTTTCCCGACTGGAAAGCGGGCAGTGAGCGCAACGCAAACCGCCTCTCCCCGCGCGTTGGCCG
ATTCATTAATGCAGCTGGCACGACAGGTTTCCCGACTGGAAAGCGGGCAGTGAGCGCAACGCAATTAATG
TGAGTTAGCTCACTCATTAGGCACCCCAGGCTTTACACTTTATGCTTCCGGCTCGTATGTTGTGTGGAAT
TGTGAGCGGATAACAATTTCACACAGGAAACAGCTATGACCATGATTACGCCAAGGTCGACTTAACCCTA
GAAAGATAATCATATTGTGACGTACGTTAAAGATAATCATGCGTAAAATTGACGCATGTGTTTTATCGGT
CTGTATATCGAGGTTTATTTATTAATTTGAATAGATATTAAGTTTTATTATATTTACACTTACATACTAA
TAATAAATTCAACAAACAATTTATTTATGTTTATTTATTTATTAAAAAAAAACAAAAACTCAAAATTTCT
TCTATAAAGTAACAAAACTTTTAGCAGTGAAAAAAATGCTTTATTTGTGAAATTTGTGATGCTATTGCTT
TATTTGTAACCATTATAAGCTGCAATAAACAAGTTAACAACAACAATTGCATTCATTTTATGTTTCAGGT
TCAGGGGGAGGTGTGGGAGGTTTTTTAAAGCAAGTAAAACCTCTACAAATGTGGTATGGCTGATTATGAT
CCTCTGGAGATTCATGCGCCAGGTTTTCTGGTCATGCACCACGTTCGTGGGCCCTCAGGAACCTCCACGT
CAGCGGTAACTGTGAAGCCCAGTCGCTCGTAAAAAGGAAGATTCCGGGGAGCACTGGTTTCGAGGAACGC
CGGCACGCCAGCCCGTTCCGCGGCCTCAACACCAGGAAGAACGACAGCGCTTCCCAAACCTTTACCTTGG
TGATCTGGGCTGACACCGACAGTGGCAAGAAACCACGCAGGCTCCTTTGGTCTATGAGGAGCCAGCAAGC
CCTCCATTTGCTGTTGTGCCGCCAACCTACTCCCTGACAGCTCGGCCATCCGCGGACCTATTTCCGCGAA
CACTGCGCCGGCTTCGACGCTTTCCGGAGTAGTCCAGACCGCAACTGCGGCACCATCGTCCGCAACCCAA
ACTTTACCAATGTCCAGACCCACGCGCGTAAGAAACAGCTCTTGCAACTCAGTTACCCTCTCTATGTGTC
TGTCCGGATCTACGGTATGGCGGGTCGCTGGATAATCTGCAAATGCTGCGGCAAGTGTTCGGACAGCCCG
TGGTACATCGTCACGGGTAGCGAGCCTAACAGTGGGCTTATATTCCGTCATGGGGCCGGGGTTCTCCTCC
ACGTCGCCGGCCTGCTTCAGCAGGCTGAAGTTGGTGGCGCCGCTGCCCCCGGGGAGCATGTCAAGGTCAA
AATCGTCAAGAGCGTCAGCAGGCAGCATATCAAGGTCAAAGTCGTCAAGGGCATCGGCTGGGAGCATGTC
TAAGTCAAAATCGTCAAGGGCGTCGGTCGGCCCGCCGCTTTCGCACTTTAGCTGTTTCTCCAGGCCACAT
ATGATTAGTTCCAGGCCGAAAAGGAAGGCAGGTTCGGCTCCCTGCCGGTCGAACAGCTCAATTGCTTGTT
TCAGAAGTGGGGGCATAGAATCGGTGGTAGGTGTCTCTCTTTCCTCTTTTGCTACTTGATGCTCCTGTTC
CTCCAATACGCAGCCCAGTGTAAAGTGGCCCACGGCGGACAGAGCGTACAGTGCGTTCTCCAGGGAGAAG
CCTTGCTGACACAGGAACGCGAGCTGATTTTCCAGGGTTTCGTACTGTTTCTCTGTTGGGCGGGTGCCGA
GATGCACTTTAGCCCCGTCACGATGTGAGAGGAGAGCACAGCGGTATGACTTGGCGTTGTTCCGCAGAAA
GTCTTGCCATGACTCGCCTTCCAGGGGGCAGGAGTGGGTATGATGCCTGTCCAGCATCTCGATTGGCAGG
GCATCGAGCAGGGCCCGCTTGTTCTTCACGTGCCAGTACAGGGTAGGCTGCTCAACTCCCAGCTTTTGAG
CGAGTTTCCTTGTCGTCAGGCCTTCGATACCGACTCCATTGAGTAATTCCAGAGCAGAGTTTATGACTTT
GCTCTTGTCCAGTCTAGACATCTTATCGTCATCGTCTTTGTAATCCATGGTGGCGGATCCCGCGTCACGA
CACCTGTGTTCTGGCGGCAAACCCGTTGCGAAAAAGAACGTTCACGGCGACTACTGCACTTATATACGGT
TCTCCCCCACCCTCGGGAAAAAGGCGGAGCCAGTACACGACATCACTTTCCCAGTTTACCCCGCGCCACC
TTCTCTAGGCACCGGTTCAATTGCCGACCCCTCCCCCCAACTTCTCGGGCACTGTGGGCCATGTGCGCTC
TGCCCCATGGTAATAGCCATGACTAATACGTAGATGTACTGCCAAGTAGGAAAGTGCCATAAGGTCATGT
ACTGGGCATAATGCCAGGCGGGCCATTTACCGTCATTGACGTCAATAGGGGGCGTACTTGGCATATGATA
CACTTGATGTACTGCCAAGTGGGCAGTTTACCGTAAATACTCCACCCATTGACGTCAATGGAAAGTGCCT
ATTGGCGTTACTATGGGAACATACGTCATTATTGACGTCAATGGGCGGGGGTCGTTGGGCGGTCAGCCAG
GCGGGCCATTTACCGTAAGTTATGTAACGCGGAACTCCATATATGGGCTATGAACTAATGACCCCGTAAT
TGATTACTATTAATAACTAGTCAATAATCAATGTCATAAGCTCTAATCGCATAATCGAGCTAAGAGCGAT
TAATATGCTTAGCTAGCTTAGCTAAGCTAGATTTCTCTATTCTCCCACAATATATAGCAGCTATTAGCTT
AGCAGTCCGAATACGATCGTCCACGATCCATAAGCGTAACACATTTGAGTAGCGACTGACGGGCACCGGA
GCCACTCGAGTGGAATTATCACCTCGAGTTTACTCCCTATCAGTGATAGAGAACGTATGAAGAGTTTACT
CCCTATCAGTGATAGAGAACGTATGCAGACTTTACTCCCTATCAGTGATAGAGAACGTATAAGGAGTTTA
CTCCCTATCAGTGATAGAGAACGTATGACCAGTTTACTCCCTATCAGTGATAGAGAACGTATCTACAGTT
TACTCCCTATCAGTGATAGAGAACGTATATCCAGTTTACTCCCTATCAGTGATAGAGAACGTATAAGCTT
GCCTATATAAGCAGAGCTCGTTTAGTGAACCGTCAGATCGCCTGGAGACGCCATCCACGCTGTTTTGACC
TCCATAGAAGACACCGGGACCGATCCAGCCTACCACAAGTTTGTACAAAAAAGTTGGCATGCCCAGCCTT
GCGGGACCCCCTTTTGGGGCGGAGGCCGCAGGCAGTGGCTACCCTGGCCCCCTAGACCTGCGCAGGCCGA
TGCGGACCGTGCCCGGCCCACTGTTCACCGACTTTGTGCGCCCTCTGAACATCAACCCGGACCGTGCACT
GGGCCCTGAGTACCCTGGTGGCTCCAGCATGCACCCCTACTGCCCGTTCCCGCTGGGCTACCTGGACGCC
CCTCCTGGCGTCCCCCTGCAGCAGGGCTTCCGGCATGTGTCCCGCAGCCAGTACCAAGGCGGAGGCTTGG
TGTCAGAACCAGGAGGAGACTTCCAGCCAAGCTACTACCTGCCGCCGCCGCCGCCGCCACTGCCGCCCCT
TCCACCGCTTCCACCGCAGCCCCAGTTCCTCCCGCCAGGCTACCTCTCTGCGCTCCACTTCCTCCCCCCG
CCACCGCCACCACCACCTCCATCATCTTTCTCACTGACCGTCCTGTTTGATACTGACAAGGAGAACACTG
ATGACCAGGATGCAGAGGTACTGTCGGGTGAGCCCAGCCAGCCATCGTCTCAGGAGCAGTCCGACTACCC
AACTTTCTTGTACAAAGTGGTATACCCATACGATGTTCCAGATTACGCTTAGTAATGAGAAATACTCAGA
AGATGTCACTCACCATAGTCCGCAGTGAAAGATAAATGATCCAAGTTTGACAGACCTTCGAGTTTTAGAG
CTAGAAATAGCAAGTAGGCCACTGAGCAAGAACTATGAATGAGATCTTTAGACATATTGCGGCCGCTTTC
TCCGCGATCCAGACATGATAAGATACATTGATGAGTTTGGACAAACCAAAACTAGAATGCAGTGAAAAAA
ATGCCTTATTTGTGAAATTTGTGATGCTATTGCCTTATTTGTAACCATTATAAGCTGCAATAAACAAGTT
ATCTATAACAAGAAAATATATATATAATAAGTTATCACGTAAGTAGAACATGAAATAACAATATAATTAT
CGTATGAGTTAAATCTTAAAAGTCACGTAAAAGATAATCATGCGTCATTTTGACTCACGCGGTCGTTATA
GTTCAAAATCAGTGACACTTACCGCATTGACAAGCACGCCTCACGGGAGCTCCAAGCGGCGACTGAGATG
TCCTAAATGCACAGCGACGGATTCGCGCTATTTAGAAAGAGAGAGCAATATTTCAAGAATGCATGCGTCA
ATTTTACGCAGACTATCTTTCTAGGGTTAAGAATTCACTGGCCGTCGTTTTACAACGTCGTGACTGGGAA
AACCCTGGCGTTACCCAACTTAATCGCCTTGCAGCACATCCCCCTTTCGCCAGCTGGCGTAATAGCGAAG
AGGCCCGCACCGATCGCCCTTCCCAACAGTTGCGCAGCCTGAATGGCGAATGGCGCCTGATGCGGTATTT
TCTCCTTACGCATCTGTGCGGTATTTCACACCGCATATGGTGCACTCTCAGTACAATCTGCTCTGATGCC
GCATAGTTAAGCCAGCCCCGACACCCGCCAACACCCGCTGACGCGCCCTGACGGGCTTGTCTGCTCCCGG
CATCCGCTTACAGACAAGCTGTGACCATGTCTCCGGGAGCTGCATGTGTCAGAGGTTTTCACCGTCATCA
CCGAAACACGCGAGTTCGAAAGGGCCTCGTGATACGCCTATTTTTATAGGTTAATGTCATGATAATAATG
GTTTCTTAGACGTCAGGTGGCACTTTTCGGGGAAATGTGCGCGGAACCCCTATTTGTTTATTTTTCTAAA
TACATTCAAATATGTATCCGCTCATGAGACAATAACCCTGATAAATGCTTCAATAATATTGAAAAAGGAA
GAGTATGAGTATTCAACATTTCCGTGTCGCCCTTATTCCCTTTTTTGCGGCATTTTGCCTTCCTGTTTTT
GCTCACCCAGAAACGCTGGTGAAAGTAAAAGATGCTGAAGATCAGTTGGGTGCACGAGTGGGTTACATCG
AACTGGATCTCAACAGCGGTAAGATCCTTGAGAGTTTTCGCCCCGAAGAACGTTTTCCAATGATGAGCAC
TTTTAAAGTTCTGCTATGTGGCGCGGTATTATCCCGTATTGACGC
Features (pLannotate 1.2.2; 26 found; start..end, strand, type, name):
    781..1369    +  rep_origin     ori: high-copy-number ColE1/pMB1/pBR322/pUC origin of replication
   1552..1644    +  CDS            lacI (fragment): lac repressor; lacI; The lac repressor binds to the lac operator to inhibit transcription in E. coli. This inhibition can be relieved by adding lactose or isopropyl-β-D-thiogalactopyranoside (IPTG).
   1650..1733    +  CDS            lacI (fragment): lac repressor; lacI; The lac repressor binds to the lac operator to inhibit transcription in E. coli. This inhibition can be relieved by adding lactose or isopropyl-β-D-thiogalactopyranoside (IPTG).
   1746..1767    +  protein_bind   CAP binding site: CAP binding activates transcription in the presence of cAMP. E. coli catabolite activator protein
   1782..1812    +  promoter       lac promoter: promoter for the E. coli lac operon
   1820..1836    +  protein_bind   lac operator: The lac repressor binds to the lac operator to inhibit transcription in E. coli. This inhibition can be relieved by adding lactose or isopropyl-β-D-thiogalactopyranoside (IPTG). lac repressor encoded by lacI
   2124..2205    -  polyA_signal   SV40 poly(A) signal: SV40 polyadenylation signal
   2228..2311    -  CDS            large T antigen (fragment): large T antigen from SV40 (simian virus 40)
   2325..2921    -  CDS            pac: PUAC_STRAD - Protein predicted: Swiss-Prot protein existence level 4. Detoxification of puromycin. From Streptomyces alboniger.
   2994..3104    -  CDS            VP48: 3 tandem repeats of the minimal activation domain of herpes simplex virus VP16 (Cheng et al., 2013)
   3034..3731    -  CDS            rtTA3 (fragment): reverse tetracycline transactivator 3 activates expression from Tet-responsive promoters in the presence of doxycycline
   3784..3995    -  promoter       EF-1α core promoter: core promoter for human elongation factor EF-1α
   3996..4375    -  enhancer       CMV enhancer: human cytomegalovirus immediate early enhancer
   4576..4824    +  promoter       TRE3GV promoter (fragment): 3rd-generation Tet-responsive promoter that can be activated by binding of Tet-On® 3G, optimized for retroviral and lentiviral vectors
   4831..4872    +  promoter       tight TRE promoter (fragment): Tet-responsive promoter PTight, consisting of seven tet operator sequences followed by the minimal CMV promoter
   4908..5525    +  CDS            DMRTB1 (fragment): DMRTB_HUMAN - Experimental evidence at protein level: Swiss-Prot protein existence level 1. From Homo sapiens (Human).
   5527..5551    -  protein_bind   attB2: mutant version of attB; recombination site for the Gateway® BP reaction BP Clonase™
   5553..5581    +  CDS            3xHA (fragment): three tandem HA epitope tags
   5619..5641    +  promoter       SNR52 promoter (fragment): promoter for the S. cerevisiae small nucleolar RNA gene SNR52
   5662..5685    +  misc_RNA       gRNA scaffold (fragment): guide RNA scaffold for the Streptococcus pyogenes CRISPR/Cas9 system
   5746..5880    -  polyA_signal   SV40 poly(A) signal: SV40 polyadenylation signal
   6193..6350    +  CDS            lacZα (fragment): LacZα fragment of β-galactosidase; lacZ fragment
   6356..6455    -  misc_feature   bom (fragment): basis of mobility region from pBR322
   6559..6594    -  CDS            rop (fragment): Rop protein, which maintains plasmids at low copy number; rop
   6690..6794    +  promoter       AmpR promoter: bla
   6795..610     +  CDS            AmpR (across the origin): β-lactamase; bla; confers resistance to ampicillin, carbenicillin, and related antibiotics
