[The description below was written by a language model from this plasmid's Addgene catalogue record and pLannotate feature annotations shown in this document.]
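Description:
pPB-cT3G-cERP2-DMRTB1 is a PiggyBac transposon plasmid for doxycycline-inducible expression of human DMRTB1 in mammalian cells. It is built on the pPB-cT3G-cERP2 backbone, into which the insert was placed by Gateway cloning. In bacteria it is maintained through a high-copy ColE1/pUC-type origin and selected with ampicillin via the β-lactamase gene. The backbone also carries small remnants of lac, lacZα, bom and rop sequences that have no evident role in the payload. The automated annotation does not mark the PiggyBac terminal repeats, so the transposon boundaries cannot be read from the feature table. By design, these repeats would let a co-supplied PiggyBac transposase integrate the cargo into the host genome.

The cargo consists of two divergently oriented units. On one strand, a third-generation Tet-responsive promoter (annotated as TRE3G and tight-TRE fragments) drives the DMRTB1 coding sequence. This is followed by an attB2 Gateway scar, a short match to an HA epitope tag and an SV40 polyadenylation signal. The annotation labels the DMRTB1 match as a fragment, and the HA hit is too brief to confirm a functional tag. The nearby SNR52 promoter and gRNA scaffold hits are very short and probably spurious. On the opposite strand, a CMV enhancer fused to the EF-1α core promoter constitutively expresses a reverse tetracycline transactivator (an rtTA3-type protein with VP16-derived activation repeats). The puromycin N-acetyltransferase gene and a second SV40 poly(A) signal lie downstream of it. How the two coding sequences are linked is not annotated.

A single plasmid therefore supplies the transactivator, puromycin selection for stable integrants and the inducible transgene. The associated work concerns induction of meiosis from human pluripotent stem cells.
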