Addgene plasmid #222531: pPB-cT3G-cERP2-DMRTB1
Purpose: PiggyBac transposon plasmid for doxycycline inducible expression of DMRTB1
Depositing lab: George Church. Depositing organization: Harvard Medical School. Publication: Induction of Meiosis from Human Pluripotent Stem Cells. Pierson Smela M, Adams J, Ma C, Breimann L, Widocki U, Shioda T, Church GM. bioRxiv 2024.05.31.596483 10.1101/2024.05.31.596483.
Backbone
  Vector backbone: pPB-cT3G-cERP2
  Vector type: Mammalian Expression
  Selectable markers: Puromycin
Growth in bacteria
  Bacterial resistance: Ampicillin, 100 μg/mL
  Growth temperature: 37°C
  Growth strain: DH5alpha
  Copy number: High Copy
Gene/Insert
  Gene/Insert name: DMRTB1
  Species: H. sapiens (human)
  Entrez Gene: DMRTB1
  Cloning method: Gateway Cloning
Terms and licenses: Academic/Nonprofit Terms; Industry Terms: Not Available to Industry
Depositor comments: Please visit https://doi.org/10.1101/2024.05.31.596483 for bioRxiv preprint.
How to cite: pPB-cT3G-cERP2-DMRTB1 was a gift from George Church (Addgene plasmid # 222531 ; http://n2t.net/addgene:222531 ; RRID:Addgene_222531)
